>Addgene plasmid #71969 | Neo1.g-AP-His | depositor full sequence | sequence record 131155 | Full Sequence
GTCGAGGTCTCGACGGTATCGATTGACATTGATTATTGACTAGCTAGTTATTAATAGTAATCAATTACGG
GGTCATTAGTTCATAGCCCATATATGGAGTTCCGCGTTACATAACTTACGGTAAATGGCCCGCCTGGCTG
ACCGCCCAACGACCCCCGCCCATTGACGTCAATAATGACGTATGTTCCCATAGTAACGCCAATAGGGACT
TTCCATTGACGTCAATGGGTGGAGTATTTACGGTAAACTGCCCACTTGGCAGTACATCAAGTGTATCATA
TGCCAAGTCCGCCCCCTATTGACGTCAATGACGGTAAATGGCCCGCCTGGCATTATGCCCAGTACATGAC
CTTACGGGACTTTCCTACTTGGCAGTACATCTACGTATTAGTCATCGCTATTACCATGGTGATGCGGTTT
TGGCAGTACACCAATGGGCGTGGATAGCGGTTTGACTCACGGGGATTTCCAAGTCTCCACCCCATTGACG
TCAATGGGAGTTTGTTTTGGCACCAAAATCAACGGGACTTTCCAAAATGTCGTAATAACCCCGCCCCGTT
GACGCAAATGGGCGGTAGGCGTGTACGGTGGGAGGTCTATATAAGCAGAGCTCGTTTAGTGAACCGTCAG
ATCGCCTGGAGACGCCATCCACGCTGTTTTGACCTCCATAGAAGACACCGGGACCGATCCAGCCTCCGCG
GCCGGGAACGGTGCATTGGAACGCGGATTCCCCGTGCCAAGAGTGACGTAAGTACCGCCTATAGACTCTA
TAGGCACACCCCTTTGGCTCTTATGCATGCTATACTGTTTTTGGCTTGGGGCCTATACACCCCCGCTTCC
ATATGCTATAGGTGATGGTATAGCTTAGCCTATAGGTGTGGGTTATTGACCATTATTGACCACTCCCCTA
TTGGTGACGATACTTTCCATTACTAATCCATAACATGGCTCTTTGCCACAACTATCTCTATTGGCTATAT
GCCAATACTCTGTCCTTCAGAGACTGACACGGACTCTGTATTTTTACAGGATGGGGTCCCATTTATTATT
TACAAATTCACATATACAACAACGCCGTCCCCCGTGCCCGCAGTTTTTATTAAACATAGCGTGGGATCTC
CACGCGAATCTCGGGTACGTGTTCCGGACATGGGCTCTTCTCCGGTAGCGGCGGAGCTTCCACATCCGAG
CCCTGGTCCCATGCCTCCAGCGGCTCATGGTCGCTCGGCAGCTCCTTGCTCCTAACAGTGGAGGCCAGAC
TTAGGCACAGCACAATGCCCACCACCACCAGTGTGCCGCACAAGGCCGTGGCGGTAGGGTATGTGTCTGA
AAATGAGCTCGGAGATTGGGCTCGCACCGCTGACGCAGATGGAAGACTTAAGGCAGCGGCAGAAGAAGAT
GCAGGCAGCTGAGTTGTTGTATTCTGATAAGAGTCAGAGGTAACTCCCGTTGCGGTGCTGTTAACGGTGG
AGGGCAGTGTAGTCTGAGCAGTACTCGTTGCTGCCGCGCGCGCCACCAGACATAATAGCTGACAGACTAA
CAGACTGTTCCTTTCCATGGGTCTTTTCTGCAGAAGCTTGAATTCTCGAGGATCCGCGGCCGCGCCACCA
TGGCGGCGGAGCGCGAAGCCGGGCGACTCCTCTGCACCTCCTCCTCCCGGCGCTGCTGTCCGCCACCGCC
GCTGCTGCTGTTGCTGCCGCTGCTGCTGCTGCTCGGACGCCCGGCGTCCGGCGCCGCGGCCACGAAGAGC
GGCTCCCCGCCGCAGTCCGCAGGAGCCAGTGTTCGAACATTCACTCCGTTTTATTTTCTGGTGGAGCCAG
TAGACACCCTCTCAGTTAGAGGCTCTTCTGTTATATTAAATTGCTCGGCATATTCTGAGCCCTCTCCAAA
CATTGAATGGAAGAAAGATGGGACTTTTTTAAACTTAGAATCAGATGATCGACGCCAGCTACTCCCAGAT
GGATCTTTATTCATCAGCAACGTGGTGCATTCCAAACACAATAAGCCTGACGAAGGTTTCTATCAGTGTG
TAGCCACTGTGGATAATCTTGGAACCATTGTCAGCAGAACAGCCAAGCTCACAGTAGCAGGTCTTCCAAG
ATTTACCAGCCAACCAGAACCTTCTTCAGTCTATGTTGGAAACAGTGCAATTCTGAATTGTGAAGTTAAT
GCAGATTTGGTCCCATTTGTTAGGTGGGAACAGAATCGACAGCCCCTTCTTCTAGATGACAGGATTGTCA
AACTTCCAAGTGGAACACTGGTTATCAGCAATGCTACTGAAGGAGATGGGGGACTCTACCGCTGCATTGT
TGAAAGTGGTGGGCCACCAAAGTTTAGTGACGAAGCTGAATTGAAAGTTCTTCAAGATCCTGAGGAAATT
GTAGACTTGGTATTTCTGATGCGACCATCTTCTATGATGAAAGTCACTGGTCAGAGTGCAGTGTTGCCAT
GTGTTGTCTCAGGGCTTCCTGCTCCAGTTGTTAGATGGATGAAAAACGAAGAAGTGCTTGACACAGAAAG
CTCTGGCAGGTTGGTCTTGCTAGCAGGAGGTTGCTTGGAGATCAGTGATGTCACTGAGGATGATGCTGGG
ACTTATTTTTGCATAGCTGATAATGGAAATAAGACAGTTGAAGCTCAGGCGGAGCTTACTGTGCAAGTGC
CACCTGGATTCCTGAAACAACCTGCTAACATATATGCTCACGAATCCATGGACATTGTATTTGAATGTGA
AGTCACTGGGAAGCCAACTCCAACTGTGAAGTGGGTCAAGAATGGGGATGTGGTTATCCCCAGTGATTAC
TTTAAAATTGTAAAGGAACATAATCTTCAAGTTTTGGGTCTGGTGAAATCAGATGAAGGGTTCTATCAAT
GCATTGCTGAGAATGATGTTGGAAATGCACAAGCTGGAGCCCAGCTGATAATCCTTGAGCATGCACCAGC
CACAACGGGACCATTACCTTCAGCTCCTCGAGACGTCGTGGCCTCCCTGGTCTCTACTCGCTTCATTAAA
TTGACATGGCGTACACCTGCATCAGACCCTCATGGAGACAATCTCACCTACTCTGTGTTCTACACCAAGG
AAGGGGTTGCTAGGGAGCGTGTTGAGAATACCAGCCAGCCAGGAGAGATGCAGGTGACTATTCAAAACTT
GATGCCAGCAACTGTGTACATCTTCAAAGTTATGGCTCAAAATAAGCATGGCTCTGGAGAAAGTTCAGCT
CCTCTTCGAGTAGAGACACAGCCTGAGGTTCAGCTCCCTGGCCCAGCACCTAATATCCGTGCTTATGCAA
CGTCACCTACTTCTATCACTGTCACCTGGGAAACACCGTTATCTGGCAATGGGGAAATTCAAAATTACAA
ATTGTACTACATGGAAAAAGGAACTGATAAAGAACAGGATATTGATGTTTCAAGTCACTCCTACACCATT
AATGGACTGAAGAAATACACAGAATACAGTTTCCGAGTGGTGGCCTACAATAAACATGGTCCTGGAGTTT
CTACACAAGATGTTGCTGTTCGAACATTATCAGATGTTCCCAGTGCTGCTCCTCAGAATCTGTCCTTAGA
AGTGAGAAATTCAAAGAGTATAGTGATCCACTGGCAGCCCCCTTCCTCAACCACACAAAATGGGCAGATA
ACTGGCTACAAGATTCGATATCGAAAGGCCTCCCGAAAAAGTGATGTCACTGAGACCTTGGTAACTGGGA
CACAGCTGTCTCAGCTGATTGAAGGTCTTGATCGGGGGACAGAATATAACTTCCGAGTCGCTGCTCTCAC
AGTCAATGGTACAGGTCCAGCAACTGATTGGCTGTCTGCTGAAACTTTTGAAAGCGACCTAGATGAAACT
CGTGTTCCTGAAGTGCCCAGCTCTCTTCATGTCCGTCCGCTCGTCACTAGCATTGTAGTGAGCTGGACTC
CTCCAGAGAACCAGAACATTGTGGTCCGAGGTTATGCCATCGGTTACGGCATTGGCAGCCCTCATGCCCA
GACCATCAAAGTGGACTATAAACAACGTTATTACACCATCGAAAACTTGGATCCAAGCTCTCATTACGTG
ATTACCTTGAAAGCATTTAACAATGTTGGCGAAGGCATCCCCCTTTATGAGAGTGCTGTGACCAGACCTC
ACACAGTGCCAGATCCCACTCCCATGATGCCACCAGTGGGAGTTCAGGCTTCCATTCTGAGTCACGACAC
CATAAGGATTACCTGGGCAGACAACTCCCTGCCCAAACACCAGAAGATTACAGACTCCCGCTACTACACA
GTCCGGTGGAAGACCAACATCCCAGCAAACACGAAGTACAAGAATGCAAATGCAACGACGTTAAGCTATT
TGGTTACTGGTTTAAAGCCAAATACGCTCTATGAGTTCTCTGTGATGGTGACCAAAGGCAGAAGGTCAAG
CACGTGGAGTATGACAGCTCATGGCGCTACCTTTGAATTAGTTCCTACTTCTCCACCTAAGGATGTGACA
GTTGTGAGTAAGGAAGGAAAACCTAGAACCATCATAGTGAACTGGCAGCCTCCCTCTGAAGCTAACGGCA
AGATTACAGGTTACATCATCTATTACAGCACGGATGTGAATGCAGAGATACATGACTGGGTTATTGAACC
AGTTGTGGGAAACAGACTGACTCACCAGATTCAAGAGTTAACACTTGATACGCCATACTACTTCAAAATC
CAGGCCCGGAACTCAAAGGGCATGGGGCCCATGTCTGAAGCTGTACAGTTCAGAACACCTAAAGCGGACT
CCTCTGATAAAATGCCTAATGACCAAGCCTTAGGGTCAGCAGGAAAAGGAAGCCGACTACCAGACCTGGG
ATCTGACTACAAACCTCCAATGAGTGGCAGCAACAGCCCTCACGGGAGCCCCACCTCCCCTCTGGACAGC
ACTAGTGGATCTTCCGGAATCATCCCAGTTGAGGAGGAGAACCCGGACTTCTGGAACCGCGAGGCAGCCG
AGGCCCTGGGTGCCGCCAAGAAGCTGCAGCCTGCACAGACAGCCGCCAAGAACCTCATCATCTTCCTGGG
CGATGGGATGGGGGTGTCTACGGTGACAGCTGCCAGGATCCTAAAAGGGCAGAAGAAGGACAAACTGGGG
CCTGAGATACCCCTGGCCATGGACCGCTTCCCATATGTGGCTCTGTCCAAGACATACAATGTAGACAAAC
ATGTGCCAGACAGTGGAGCCACAGCCACGGCCTACCTGTGCGGGGTCAAGGGCAACTTCCAGACCATTGG
CTTGAGTGCAGCCGCCCGCTTTAACCAGTGCAACACGACACGCGGCAACGAGGTCATCTCCGTGATGAAT
CGGGCCAAGAAAGCAGGGAAGTCAGTGGGAGTGGTAACCACCACACGAGTGCAGCACGCCTCGCCAGCCG
GCACCTACGCCCACACGGTGAACCGCAACTGGTACTCGGACGCCGACGTGCCTGCCTCGGCCCGCCAGGA
GGGGTGCCAGGACATCGCTACGCAGCTCATCTCCAACATGGACATTGACGTGATCCTAGGTGGAGGCCGA
AAGTACATGTTTCGCATGGGAACCCCAGACCCTGAGTACCCAGATGACTACAGCCAAGGTGGGACCAGGC
TGGACGGGAAGAATCTGGTGCAGGAATGGCTGGCGAAGCGCCAGGGTGCCCGGTATGTGTGGAACCGCAC
TGAGCTCATGCAGGCTTCCCTGGACCCGTCTGTGACCCATCTCATGGGTCTCTTTGAGCCTGGAGACATG
AAATACGAGATCCACCGAGACTCCACACTGGACCCCTCCCTGATGGAGATGACAGAGGCTGCCCTGCGCC
TGCTGAGCAGGAACCCCCGCGGCTTCTTCCTCTTCGTGGAGGGTGGTCGCATCGACCATGGTCATCATGA
AAGCAGGGCTTACCGGGCACTGACTGAGACGATCATGTTCGACGACGCCATTGAGAGGGCGGGCCAGCTC
ACCAGCGAGGAGGACACGCTGAGCCTCGTCACTGCCGACCACTCCCACGTCTTCTCCTTCGGAGGCTACC
CCCTGCGAGGGAGCTCCATCTTCGGGCTGGCCCCTGGCAAGGCCCGGGACAGGAAGGCCTACACGGTCCT
CCTATACGGAAACGGTCCAGGCTATGTGCTCAAGGACGGCGCCCGGCCGGATGTTACCGAGAGCGAGAGC
GGGAGCCCCGAGTATCGGCAGCAGTCAGCAGTGCCCCTGGACGAAGAGACCCACGCAGGCGAGGACGTGG
CGGTGTTCGCGCGCGGCCCGCAGGCGCACCTGGTTCACGGCGTGCAGGAGCAGACCTTCATAGCGCACGT
CATGGCCTTCGCCGCCTGCCTGGAGCCCTACACCGCCTGCGACCTGGCGCCCCCCGCCGGCACCACCGAC
GCCGCGCACCCGGGTCATCATCACCATCACCATTAATCTAGAGATCTTATTAAAGCAGAACTTGTTTATT
GCAGCTTATAATGGTTACAAATAAAGCAATAGCATCACAAATTTCACAAATAAAGCATTTTTTTCACTGC
ATTCTAGTTGTGGTTTGTCCAAACTCATCAATGTATCTTATCATGTCTGGTCGACTCTAGCTAGACTCTT
CCGCTTCCTCGCTCACTGACTCGCTGCGCTCGGTCGTTCGGCTGCGGCGAGCGGTATCAGCTCACTCAAA
GGCGGTAATACGGTTATCCACAGAATCAGGGGATAACGCAGGAAAGAACATGTGAGCAAAAGGCCAGCAA
AAGGCCAGGAACCGTAAAAAGGCCGCGTTGCTGGCGTTTTTCCATAGGCTCCGCCCCCCTGACGAGCATC
ACAAAAATCGACGCTCAAGTCAGAGGTGGCGAAACCCGACAGGACTATAAAGATACCAGGCGTTTCCCCC
TGGAAGCTCCCTCGTGCGCTCTCCTGTTCCGACCCTGCCGCTTACCGGATACCTGTCCGCCTTTCTCCCT
TCGGGAAGCGTGGCGCTTTCTCATAGCTCACGCTGTAGGTATCTCAGTTCGGTGTAGGTCGTTCGCTCCA
AGCTGGGCTGTGTGCACGAACCCCCCGTTCAGCCCGACCGCTGCGCCTTATCCGGTAACTATCGTCTTGA
GTCCAACCCGGTAAGACACGACTTATCGCCACTGGCAGCAGCCACTGGTAACAGGATTAGCAGAGCGAGG
TATGTAGGCGGTGCTACAGAGTTCTTGAAGTGGTGGCCTAACTACGGCTACACTAGAAGAACAGTATTTG
GTATCTGCGCTCTGCTGAAGCCAGTTACCTTCGGAAAAAGAGTTGGTAGCTCTTGATCCGGCAAACAAAC
CACCGCTGGTAGCGGTGGTTTTTTTGTTTGCAAGCAGCAGATTACGCGCAGAAAAAAAGGATCTCAAGAA
GATCCTTTGATCTTTTCTACGGGGTCTGACGCTCAGTGGAACGAAAACTCACGTTAAGGGATTTTGGTCA
TGAGATTATCAAAAAGGATCTTCACCTAGATCCTTTTAAATTAAAAATGAAGTTTTAAATCAATCTAAAG
TATATATGAGTAAACTTGGTCTGACAGTTACCAATGCTTAATCAGTGAGGCACCTATCTCAGCGATCTGT
CTATTTCGTTCATCCATAGTTGCCTGACTCCCCGTCGTGTAGATAACTACGATACGGGAGGGCTTACCAT
CTGGCCCCAGTGCTGCAATGATACCGCGAGACCCACGCTCACCGGCTCCAGATTTATCAGCAATAAACCA
GCCAGCCGGAAGGGCCGAGCGCAGAAGTGGTCCTGCAACTTTATCCGCCTCCATCCAGTCTATTAATTGT
TGCCGGGAAGCTAGAGTAAGTAGTTCGCCAGTTAATAGTTTGCGCAACGTTGTTGCCATTGCTACAGGCA
TCGTGGTGTCACGCTCGTCGTTTGGTATGGCTTCATTCAGCTCCGGTTCCCAACGATCAAGGCGAGTTAC
ATGATCCCCCATGTTGTGCAAAAAAGCGGTTAGCTCCTTCGGTCCTCCGATCGTTGTCAGAAGTAAGTTG
GCCGCAGTGTTATCACTCATGGTTATGGCAGCACTGCATAATTCTCTTACTGTCATGCCATCCGTAAGAT
GCTTTTCTGTGACTGGTGAGTACTCAACCAAGTCATTCTGAGAATAGTGTATGCGGCGACCGAGTTGCTC
TTGCCCGGCGTCAATACGGGATAATACCGCGCCACATAGCAGAACTTTAAAAGTGCTCATCATTGGAAAA
CGTTCTTCGGGGCGAAAACTCTCAAGGATCTTACCGCTGTTGAGATCCAGTTCGATGTAACCCACTCGTG
CACCCAACTGATCTTCAGCATCTTTTACTTTCACCAGCGTTTCTGGGTGAGCAAAAACAGGAAGGCAAAA
TGCCGCAAAAAAGGGAATAAGGGCGACACGGAAATGTTGAATACTCATACTCTTCCTTTTTCAATATTAT
TGAAGCATTTATCAGGGTTATTGTCTCATGAGCGGATACATATTTGAATGTATTTAGAAAAATAAACAAA
TAGGGGTTCCGCGCACATTTCCCCGAAAAGTGCCACCTGACGTCTAAGAAACCATTATTATCATGACATT
AACCTATAAAAATAGGCGTATCACGAGGCCCTTTCGTCTCGCGCGTTTCGGTGATGACGGTGAAAACCTC
TGACACATGCAGCTCCCGGAGGAATGTGTGTCAGTTAGGGTGTGGAAAGTCCCCAGGCTCCCCAGGCAGG
CAGAAGTATGCAAAGCATGCATCTCAATTAGTCAGCAACCAGGTGTGGAAAGTCCCCAGGCTCCCCAGCA
GGCAGAAGTATGCAAAGCATGCATCTCAATTAGTCAGCAACCATAGTCCCGCCCCTAACTCCGCCCATCC
CGCCCCTAACTCCGCCCAGTTCCGCCCATTCTCCGCCCCATGGCTGACTAATTTTTTTTATTTATGCAGA
GGCCGAGGCCGCCTCTGCCTCTGAGCTATTCCAGAAGTAGTGAGGAGGCTTTTTTGGAGGCCTAGGCTTT
TGCAAAAAGCTCCCGGGAGCTTGTATATCCATTTTCGTCCCGGAGACGGTCACAGCTTGTCTGTAAGCGG
ATGCCGGGAGCAGACAAGCCCGTCAGGGCGCGTCAGCGGGTGTTGGCGGGTGTCGGGGCTGGCTTAACTA
TGCGGCATCAGAGCAGATTGTACTGAGAGTGCACCATATGCGGTGTGAAATACCGCACAGATGCGTAAGG
AGAAAATACCGCATCAGGAAATTGTAAGCGTTAATATTTTGTTAAAATTCGCGTTAAATTTTTGTTAAAT
CAGCTCATTTTTTAACCAATAGGCCGAAATCGGCAAAATCCCTTATAAATCAAAAGAATAGACCGAGATA
GGGT
[37 nt withheld, positions 9315-9351]
AAAGAACGTGGACTCCAACGTCAAAGG
[49 nt withheld, positions 9379-9427]
T
[91 nt withheld, positions 9429-9519]
G
[124 nt withheld, positions 9521-9644]
CCATTCGCCATTCAGGCTGCGCAACTGTTGGGAAGGGCGATCGGTGCGGGCCTCTTCGCTATTACGCCAG
CTGGCGAAAGGGGGATGTGCTGCAAGGCGATTAAGTTGGGTAACGCCAGGGTTTTCCCAGTCACGACGTT
GTAAAACGACGGCCAGTGAATT
Features (pLannotate 1.2.2; 14 found; start..end, strand, type, name):
     25..408     +  enhancer       CMV enhancer: human cytomegalovirus immediate early enhancer
    410..609     +  promoter       CMV promoter: human cytomegalovirus (CMV) immediate early promoter
    748..1573    +  intron         CMV intron A: human cytomegalovirus intron A (Chapman et al., 1991)
   1610..4900    +  CDS            Neo1 (fragment): NEO1_MOUSE - Also known as Ngn. Experimental evidence at protein level: Swiss-Prot protein existence level 1. Multi-functional cell surface receptor regulating cell adhesion in many diverse developmental processes, including neural tube and mammary gland formation, myogenesis and angiogenesis. Receptor for members of the BMP, netrin, and repulsive guidance molecule (RGM) families. Netrin-Neogenin interactions result in a chemoattractive axon guidance response and cell-cell adhesion, the interaction between NEO1/Neogenin and RGMa and RGMb induces a chemorepulsive response. From Mus musculus (Mo
   4919..6370    +  CDS            SEAP: secreted alkaline phosphatase from human placenta The natural enzyme has a C-terminal transmembrane sequence that is replaced by a GPI anchor.
   6429..6550    +  polyA_signal   SV40 poly(A) signal: SV40 polyadenylation signal
   6759..7347    -  rep_origin     ori: high-copy-number ColE1/pMB1/pBR322/pUC origin of replication
   7518..8378    -  CDS            AmpR: β-lactamase; bla; confers resistance to ampicillin, carbenicillin, and related antibiotics
   8379..8483    -  promoter       AmpR promoter: bla
   8578..8613    +  CDS            rop (fragment): Rop protein, which maintains plasmids at low copy number; rop
   8636..8966    +  promoter       SV40 promoter: SV40 enhancer and early promoter
   9089..9188    +  misc_feature   bom (fragment): basis of mobility region from pBR322
   9216..9644    -  rep_origin     f1 ori (sequence partly withheld): f1 bacteriophage origin of replication; arrow indicates direction of (+) strand synthesis
   9648..9805    -  CDS            lacZα (fragment): LacZα fragment of β-galactosidase; lacZ fragment
