[The description below was written by a language model from this plasmid's Addgene catalogue record and pLannotate feature annotations shown in this document.]
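Description:
Neo1.g-AP-His is a mammalian expression plasmid built on the pCMVi-SV40ori backbone that produces a secreted, tagged form of the mouse Neogenin 1 (Neo1, isoform g) ectodomain. The 3,291 bp insert, encoding only the extracellular region of this cell-surface receptor for netrins, RGM family members and BMPs, was cloned between NotI and SpeI sites, both of which are retained. This places it in frame with a backbone-encoded C-terminal fusion of human placental alkaline phosphatase (annotated as SEAP) followed by a 6X histidine tag. The His tag is stated in the catalogue entry but is not separately annotated in the feature table. Transcription is driven by the human cytomegalovirus immediate early enhancer and promoter, followed by CMV intron A, an element generally included to boost expression, and is terminated by an SV40 polyadenylation signal.

In bacteria the roughly 9.8 kb plasmid is maintained at high copy through a ColE1/pUC-type origin and selected with ampicillin via β-lactamase. The backbone also carries an SV40 enhancer/early promoter region, which, as the backbone name suggests, contains the SV40 origin that permits episomal amplification in cells expressing large T antigen. An f1 phage origin and residual fragments of rop, bom and lacZα are also present. No mammalian selection marker is annotated, which is consistent with transient transfection.

The alkaline phosphatase moiety provides an enzymatic readout for detecting binding of the soluble ectodomain, while the His tag allows capture or purification. The associated publication describes an extracellular biochemical screen for receptor–ligand interactions involved in neuronal subtype recognition in the retina, in which such AP fusions would serve as binding probes.
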