Addgene plasmid #71969: Neo1.g-AP-His
Purpose: Expresses the extracellular region of the Neogenin 1, isoform g protein, C-terminally fused to alkaline phosphatase + 6X histidine tag.
Depositing lab: Woj Wojtowicz. Depositing organization: University of California, Berkeley. Publication: An extracellular biochemical screen reveals that FLRTs and Unc5s mediate neuronal subtype recognition in the retina. Visser JJ, Cheng Y, Perry SC, Chastain AB, Parsa B, Masri SS, Ray TA, Kay JN, Wojtowicz WM. Elife. 2015 Dec 3;4. pii: e08149. doi: 10.7554/eLife.08149. PubMed 26633812.
Backbone
  Vector backbone: pCMVi-SV40ori
  Vector type: Mammalian Expression
Growth in bacteria
  Bacterial resistance: Ampicillin, 100 μg/mL
  Growth temperature: 37°C
  Growth strain: DH5alpha
  Copy number: High Copy
Gene/Insert
  Gene/Insert name: Neo1.g (alt names: Neogenin 1, isoform g; Igdcc2; NCBI gene ID 18007; Reference sequence XM_006510846.1)
  Species: M. musculus (mouse)
  Insert size (bp): 3291
  Entrez Gene: Neo1 (a.k.a. 2610028H22Rik, AI327052, D930014N22Rik, Igdcc2)
  Promoter: CMV
  Tag / fusion protein: AP-His (C terminal on backbone)
  Cloning method: Restriction Enzyme; 5′ cloning site NotI (not destroyed); 3′ cloning site SpeI (not destroyed)
  Sequencing primers: 5′ GTCAGAGGTAACTCCCGTTGC; 3′ GAGGTTCTTGGCGGCTGTC
Terms and licenses: Academic/Nonprofit Terms; Industry Terms: Not Available to Industry
How to cite: Neo1.g-AP-His was a gift from Woj Wojtowicz (Addgene plasmid # 71969 ; http://n2t.net/addgene:71969 ; RRID:Addgene_71969)
