>Addgene plasmid #71969 | Neo1.g-AP-His | addgene partial sequence | sequence record 135221 | pMRB101-F 5'-aagatgcaggcagctgagtt-3'
GTTGCGGTGCTGTTAACGGTGGAGGGCAGTGTAGTCTGAGCAGTACTCGTTGCTGCCGCGCGCGCCACCA
GACATAATAGCTGACAGACTAACAGACTGTTCCTTTCCATGGGTCTTTTCTGCAGAAGCTTGAATTCTCG
AGGATCCGCGGCCGCGCCACCATGGCGGCGGAGCGCGAAGCCGGGCGACTCCTCTGCACCTCCTCCTCCC
GGCGCTGCTGTCCGCCACCGCCGCTGCTGCTGTTGCTGCCGCTGCTGCTGCTGCTCGGACGCCCGGCGTC
CGGCGCCGCGGCCACGAAGAGCGGCTCCCCGCCGCAGTCCGCAGGAGCCAGTGTTCGAACATTCACTCCG
TTTTATTTTCTGGTGGAGCCAGTAGACACCCTCTCAGTTAGAGGCTCTTCTGTTATATTAAATTGCTCGG
CATATTCTGAGCCCTCTCCAAACATTGAATGGAAGAAAGATGGGACTTTTTTAAACTTAGAATCAGATGA
TCGACGCCAGCTACTCCCAGATGGATCTTTATTCATCAGCAACGTGGTGCATTCCAAACACAATAAGCCT
GACGAAGGTTTCTATCAGTGTGTAGCCACTGTGGATAATCTTGGAACCATTGTCAGCAGAACAGCCAAGC
TCACAGTAGCAGGTCTTCCAAGATTTACCAGCCAACCAGAACCTTCTTCAGTCTATGTTGGAAACAGTGC
AATTCTGAATTGTGAAGTTAATGCAGATTTGGTCCCATTTGTTAGGTGGGAACAGAATCGACAGCCCCTT
CTTCTAGATGACAGGATTGTCAAACTTCCAAGTGGAACACTGGTTATCAGCAATGCTACTGAAGGAGATG
G
