>Addgene plasmid #71969 | Neo1.g-AP-His | addgene partial sequence | sequence record 135526 | SV40pA-R 5'-GAAATTTGTGATGCTATTGC-3'
ATAAGATCTCTAGATTAATGGTGATGGTGATGATGACCCGGGTGCGCGGCGTCGGTGGTGCCGGCGGGGG
GCGCCAGGTCGCAGGCGGTGTAGGGCTCCAGGCAGGCGGCGAAGGCCATGACGTGCGCTATGAAGGTCTG
CTCCTGCACGCCGTGAACCAGGTGCGCCTGCGGGCCGCGCGCGAACACCGCCACGTCCTCGCCTGCGTGG
GTCTCTTCGTCCAGGGGCACTGCTGACTGCTGCCGATACTCGGGGCTCCCGCTCTCGCTCTCGGTAACAT
CCGGCCGGGCGCCGTCCTTGAGCACATAGCCTGGACCGTTTCCGTATAGGAGGACCGTGTAGGCCTTCCT
GTCCCGGGCCTTGCCAGGGGCCAGCCCGAAGATGGAGCTCCCTCGCAGGGGGTAGCCTCCGAAGGAGAAG
ACGTGGGAGTGGTCGGCAGTGACGAGGCTCAGCGTGTCCTCCTCGCTGGTGAGCTGGCCCGCCCTCTCAA
TGGCGTCGTCGAACATGATCGTCTCAGTCAGTGCCCGGTAAGCCCTGCTTTCATGATGACCATGGTCGAT
GCGACCACCCTCCACGAAGAGGAAGAAGCCGCGGGGGTTCCTGCTCAGCAGGCGCAGGGCAGCCTCTGTC
ATCTCCATCAGGGAGGGGTCCAGTGTGGAGTCTCGGTGGATCTCGTATTTCATGTCTCCAGGCTCAAAGA
GACCCATGAGATGGGTCACAGACGGGTCCAGGGAAGCCTGCATGAGCTCAGTGCGGTTCCACACATACCG
GGCACCCTGGCGCTTCGCCAGCCATTCCTGCACCAGATTCTTCCCGTCCAGCCTGGTCCCACCTTGGCTG
TAGTCATCTGG
